Addgene plasmid #203564: pCAG-VPS34
Purpose: Mammalian expression of VPS34
Depositing lab: James Hurley. Depositing organization: University of California, Berkeley. Publication: Structure and activation of the human autophagy-initiating ULK1C:PI3KC3-C1 supercomplex. Chen M, Nguyen TN, Ren X, Khuu G, Cook ASI, Zhao Y, Yildiz A, Lazarou M, Hurley JH. Nat Struct Mol Biol. 2025 Sep;32(9):1596-1605. doi: 10.1038/s41594-025-01557-x. Epub 2025 May 29. PubMed 40442316.
Backbone
  Vector backbone: pCAG
  Vector type: Mammalian Expression
Growth in bacteria
  Bacterial resistance: Ampicillin, 100 μg/mL
  Growth temperature: 37°C
  Growth strain: DH5alpha
  Copy number: High Copy
Gene/Insert
  Gene/Insert name: VPS34
  Species: H. sapiens (human)
  GenBank ID: NP_002638.2
  Entrez Gene: PIK3C3 (a.k.a. VPS34, Vps34, hVps34)
  Promoter: CMV
  Cloning method: Restriction Enzyme; 5′ cloning site ClaI (unknown if destroyed); 3′ cloning site XhoI (unknown if destroyed)
Terms and licenses: Academic/Nonprofit Terms; Industry Terms: Not Available to Industry
Depositor comments: VPS34-stop
How to cite: pCAG-VPS34 was a gift from James Hurley (Addgene plasmid # 203564 ; http://n2t.net/addgene:203564 ; RRID:Addgene_203564)
