[The description below was written by a language model from this plasmid's Addgene catalogue record and pLannotate feature annotations shown in this document.]
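Description:
pCAG-VPS34 is a 7,490 bp mammalian expression plasmid built on the pCAG backbone and carrying the human PIK3C3 gene, which encodes VPS34, the catalytic lipid kinase subunit of the class III phosphatidylinositol 3-kinase complexes involved in autophagy initiation and endosomal trafficking. In bacteria it is maintained as a high-copy plasmid through a ColE1/pUC-type origin and selected with ampicillin via the β-lactamase gene under its own promoter. No mammalian selection marker is annotated, so the plasmid appears suited to transient transfection. An SV40 origin of replication is present, which can support episomal amplification in cells expressing SV40 large T antigen.

The catalogue lists the promoter as CMV, but the feature table shows the composite CAG arrangement: the human cytomegalovirus immediate-early enhancer (spanning the sequence origin), followed by the chicken β-actin promoter and a chimeric chicken β-actin/rabbit β-globin intron, a combination that gives strong, broadly active expression. The VPS34 coding sequence sits downstream, inserted between ClaI and XhoI sites, and transcripts are terminated by the rabbit β-globin polyadenylation signal. The short HBB fragments annotated on either side of the insert are most likely β-globin exon remnants belonging to the backbone rather than fusion partners. No epitope or purification tag is annotated, and the depositor's note "VPS34-stop" indicates the open reading frame ends with its own stop codon, consistent with untagged protein. Residual lac promoter/operator and lacI fragments are backbone remnants. The associated work concerns the structure of the human ULK1 complex and PI3KC3-C1 supercomplex, suggesting use in producing VPS34 in mammalian cells, probably together with its complex partners.
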