Features (pLannotate 1.2.2; 18 found; start..end, strand, type, name):
    373..648     +  promoter       chicken β-actin promoter: No description available
    649..1665    +  intron         chimeric intron: chimera between introns from chicken β-actin and rabbit β-globin
   1663..1719    +  CDS            HBB (fragment): HBB_LEPEU - Experimental evidence at protein level: Swiss-Prot protein existence level 1. Involved in oxygen transport from the lung to the various peripheral tissues. From Lepus europaeus (European hare).
   1746..4406    +  CDS            PIK3C3 (sequence withheld): PK3C3_HUMAN - Also known as VPS34 From Homo sapiens (Human).
   4416..4493    +  CDS            HBB (fragment): HBB_PONPY - Experimental evidence at transcript level: Swiss-Prot protein existence level 2. Involved in oxygen transport from the lung to the various peripheral tissues. From Pongo pygmaeus (Bornean orangutan).
   4564..4619    +  polyA_signal   β-globin poly(A) signal: rabbit β-globin polyadenylation signal (Gil and Proudfoot, 1987)
   5004..5020    -  protein_bind   lac operator: The lac repressor binds to the lac operator to inhibit transcription in E. coli. This inhibition can be relieved by adding lactose or isopropyl-β-D-thiogalactopyranoside (IPTG). lac repressor encoded by lacI
   5028..5058    -  promoter       lac promoter: promoter for the E. coli lac operon
   5073..5094    -  protein_bind   CAP binding site: CAP binding activates transcription in the presence of cAMP. E. coli catabolite activator protein
   5107..5146    -  CDS            lacI (fragment): lac repressor; lacI; The lac repressor binds to the lac operator to inhibit transcription in E. coli. This inhibition can be relieved by adding lactose or isopropyl-β-D-thiogalactopyranoside (IPTG).
   5153..5175    +  promoter       SV40 promoter (fragment): SV40 enhancer and early promoter
   5199..5334    +  rep_origin     SV40 ori: SV40 origin of replication
   5354..5488    +  polyA_signal   SV40 poly(A) signal: SV40 polyadenylation signal
   5490..5544    -  CDS            lacI (fragment): lac repressor; lacI; The lac repressor binds to the lac operator to inhibit transcription in E. coli. This inhibition can be relieved by adding lactose or isopropyl-β-D-thiogalactopyranoside (IPTG).
   5727..6315    -  rep_origin     ori: high-copy-number ColE1/pMB1/pBR322/pUC origin of replication
   6486..7346    -  CDS            AmpR: β-lactamase; bla; confers resistance to ampicillin, carbenicillin, and related antibiotics
   7347..7451    -  promoter       AmpR promoter: bla
   7482..371     +  enhancer       CMV enhancer (across the origin): human cytomegalovirus immediate early enhancer
>Addgene plasmid #203564 | pCAG-VPS34 | addgene full sequence | sequence record 400839 | Addgene NGS Result
TATTGACTAGTTATTAATAGTAATCAATTACGGGGTCATTAGTTCATAGCCCATATATGGAGTTCCGCGT
TACATAACTTACGGTAAATGGCCCGCCTGGCTGACCGCCCAACGACCCCCGCCCATTGACGTCAATAATG
ACGTATGTTCCCATAGTAACGCCAATAGGGACTTTCCATTGACGTCAATGGGTGGAGTATTTACGGTAAA
CTGCCCACTTGGCAGTACATCAAGTGTATCATATGCCAAGTACGCCCCCTATTGACGTCAATGACGGTAA
ATGGCCCGCCTGGCATTATGCCCAGTACATGACCTTATGGGACTTTCCTACTTGGCAGTACATCTACGTA
TTAGTCATCGCTATTACCATGGTCGAGGTGAGCCCCACGTTCTGCTTCACTCTCCCCATCTCCCCCCCCT
CCCCACCCCCAATTTTGTATTTATTTATTTTTTAATTATTTTGTGCAGCGATGGGGGCGGGGGGGGGGGG
GGSGCGCGCCAGGCGGGGCGGGGCGGGGCGAGGGGCGGGGCGGGGCGAGGCGGAGAGGTGCGGCGGCAGC
CAATCAGAGCGGCGCGCTCCGAAAGTTTCCTTTTATGGCGAGGCGGCGGCGGCGGCGGCCCTATAAAAAG
CGAAGCGCGCGGCGGGCGGGAGTCGCTGCGCGCTGCCTTCGCCCCGTGCCCCGCTCCGCCGCCGCCTCGC
GCCGCCCGCCCCGGCTCTGACTGACCGCGTTACTCCCACAGGTGAGCGGGCGGGACGGCCCTTCTCCTCC
GGGCTGTAATTAGCGCTTGGTTTAATGACGGCTTGTTTCTTTTCTGTGGCTGCGTGAAAGCCTTGAGGGG
CTCCGGGAGGGCCCTTTGTGCGGGGGGAGCGGCTCGGGGGGTGCGTGCGTGTGTGTGTGCGTGGGGAGCG
CCGCGTGCGGCTCCGCGCTGCCCGGCGGCTGTGAGCGCTGCGGGCGCGGCGCGGGGCTTTGTGCGCTCCG
CAGTGTGCGCGAGGGGAGCGCGGCCGGGGGCGGTGCCCCGCGGTGCGGGGGGGGCTGCGAGGGGAACAAA
GGCTGCGTGCGGGGTGTGTGCGTGGGGGGGTGAGCAGGGGGTGTGGGCGCGTCGGTCGGGCTGCAACCCC
CCCTGCACCCCCCTCCCCGAGTTGCTGAGCACGGCCCGGCTTCGGGTGCGGGGCTCCGTACGGGGCGTGG
CGCGGGGCTCGCCGTGCCGGGCGGGGGGTGGCGGCAGGTGGGGGTGCCGGGCGGGGCGGGGCCGCCTCGG
GCCGGGGAGGGCTCGGGGGAGGGGCGCGGCGGCCCCCGGAGCGCCGGCGGCTGTCGAGGCGCGGCGAGCC
GCAGCCATTGCCTTTTATGGTAATCGTGCGAGAGGGCGCAGGGACTTCCTTTGTCCCAAATCTGTGCGGA
GCCGAAATCTGGGAGGCGCCGCCGCACCCCCTCTAGCGGGCGCGGGGCGAAGCGGTGCGGCGCCGGCAGG
AAGGAAATGGGCGGGGAGGGCCTTCGTGCGTCGCCGCGCCGCCGTCCCCTTCTCCCTCTCCAGCCTCGGG
GCTGTCCGCGGGGGGACGGCTGCCTTCGGGGGGGACGGGGCAGGGCGGGGTTCGGCTTCTGGCGTGTGAC
CGGCGGCTCTAGAGCCTCTGCTAACCATGTTCATGCCTTCTTCTTTTTCCTACAGCTCCTGGGCAACGTG
CTGGTTATTGTGCTGTCTCATCATTTTGGCAAAGAATTCCTCGATCGACGGTATCGATAGCCACC
[2661 nt withheld, positions 1746-4406]
TGACTCGAGGAATTCACTCCTCAGGTGCAGGCTGCCTATCAGAAGGTGGTGGCTGGTGTGGCCAATGCCC
TGGCTCACAAATACCACTGAGATCTTTTTCCCTCTGCCAAAAATTATGGGGACATCATGAAGCCCCTTGA
GCATCTGACTTCTGGCTAATAAAGGAAATTTATTTTCATTGCAATAGTGTGTTGGAATTTTTTGTGTCTC
TCACTCGGAAGGACATATGGGAGGGCAAATCATTTAAAACATCAGAATGAGTATTTGGTTTAGAGTTTGG
CAACATATGCCCATATGCTGGCTGCCATGAACAAAGGTTGGCTATAAAGAGGTCATCAGTATATGAAACA
GCCCCCTGCTGTCCATTCCTTATTCCATAGAAAAGCCTTGACTTGAGGTTAGATTTTTTTTATATTTTGT
TTTGTGTTATTTTTTTCTTTAACATCCCTAAAATTTTCCTTACATGTTTTACTAGCCAGATTTTTCCTCC
TCTCCTGACTACTCCCAGTCATAGCTGTCCCTCTTCTCTTATGGAGATCCCTCGACCTGCAGCCCAAGCT
TGGCGTAATCATGGTCATAGCTGTTTCCTGTGTGAAATTGTTATCCGCTCACAATTCCACACAACATACG
AGCCGGAAGCATAAAGTGTAAAGCCTGGGGTGCCTAATGAGTGAGCTAACTCACATTAATTGCGTTGCGC
TCACTGCCCGCTTTCCAGTCGGGAAACCTGTCGTGCCAGCGGATCCGCATCTCAATTAGTCAGCAACCAT
AGTCCCGCCCCTAACTCCGCCCATCCCGCCCCTAACTCCGCCCAGTTCCGCCCATTCTCCGCCCCATGGC
TGACTAATTTTTTTTATTTATGCAGAGGCCGAGGCCGCCTCGGCCTCTGAGCTATTCCAGAAGTAGTGAG
GAGGCTTTTTTGGAGGCCTAGGCTTTTGCAAAAAGCTAACTTGTTTATTGCAGCTTATAATGGTTACAAA
TAAAGCAATAGCATCACAAATTTCACAAATAAAGCATTTTTTTCACTGCATTCTAGTTGTGGTTTGTCCA
AACTCATCAATGTATCTTATCATGTCTGGATCCGCTGCATTAATGAATCGGCCAACGCGCGGGGAGAGGC
GGTTTGCGTATTGGGCGCTCTTCCGCTTCCTCGCTCACTGACTCGCTGCGCTCGGTCGTTCGGCTGCGGC
GAGCGGTATCAGCTCACTCAAAGGCGGTAATACGGTTATCCACAGAATCAGGGGATAACGCAGGAAAGAA
CATGTGAGCAAAAGGCCAGCAAAAGGCCAGGAACCGTAAAAAGGCCGCGTTGCTGGCGTTTTTCCATAGG
CTCCGCCCCCCTGACGAGCATCACAAAAATCGACGCTCAAGTCAGAGGTGGCGAAACCCGACAGGACTAT
AAAGATACCAGGCGTTTCCCCCTGGAAGCTCCCTCGTGCGCTCTCCTGTTCCGACCCTGCCGCTTACCGG
ATACCTGTCCGCCTTTCTCCCTTCGGGAAGCGTGGCGCTTTCTCATAGCTCACGCTGTAGGTATCTCAGT
TCGGTGTAGGTCGTTCGCTCCAAGCTGGGCTGTGTGCACGAACCCCCCGTTCAGCCCGACCGCTGCGCCT
TATCCGGTAACTATCGTCTTGAGTCCAACCCGGTAAGACACGACTTATCGCCACTGGCAGCAGCCACTGG
TAACAGGATTAGCAGAGCGAGGTATGTAGGCGGTGCTACAGAGTTCTTGAAGTGGTGGCCTAACTACGGC
TACACTAGAAGAACAGTATTTGGTATCTGCGCTCTGCTGAAGCCAGTTACCTTCGGAAAAAGAGTTGGTA
GCTCTTGATCCGGCAAACAAACCACCGCTGGTAGCGGTGGTTTTTTTGTTTGCAAGCAGCAGATTACGCG
CAGAAAAAAAGGATCTCAAGAAGATCCTTTGATCTTTTCTACGGGGTCTGACGCTCAGTGGAACGAAAAC
TCACGTTAAGGGATTTTGGTCATGAGATTATCAAAAAGGATCTTCACCTAGATCCTTTTAAATTAAAAAT
GAAGTTTTAAATCAATCTAAAGTATATATGAGTAAACTTGGTCTGACAGTTACCAATGCTTAATCAGTGA
GGCACCTATCTCAGCGATCTGTCTATTTCGTTCATCCATAGTTGCCTGACTCCCCGTCGTGTAGATAACT
ACGATACGGGAGGGCTTACCATCTGGCCCCAGTGCTGCAATGATACCGCGAGACCCACGCTCACCGGCTC
CAGATTTATCAGCAATAAACCAGCCAGCCGGAAGGGCCGAGCGCAGAAGTGGTCCTGCAACTTTATCCGC
CTCCATCCAGTCTATTAATTGTTGCCGGGAAGCTAGAGTAAGTAGTTCGCCAGTTAATAGTTTGCGCAAC
GTTGTTGCCATTGCTACAGGCATCGTGGTGTCACGCTCGTCGTTTGGTATGGCTTCATTCAGCTCCGGTT
CCCAACGATCAAGGCGAGTTACATGATCCCCCATGTTGTGCAAAAAAGCGGTTAGCTCCTTCGGTCCTCC
GATCGTTGTCAGAAGTAAGTTGGCCGCAGTGTTATCACTCATGGTTATGGCAGCACTGCATAATTCTCTT
ACTGTCATGCCATCCGTAAGATGCTTTTCTGTGACTGGTGAGTACTCAACCAAGTCATTCTGAGAATAGT
GTATGCGGCGACCGAGTTGCTCTTGCCCGGCGTCAATACGGGATAATACCGCGCCACATAGCAGAACTTT
AAAAGTGCTCATCATTGGAAAACGTTCTTCGGGGCGAAAACTCTCAAGGATCTTACCGCTGTTGAGATCC
AGTTCGATGTAACCCACTCGTGCACCCAACTGATCTTCAGCATCTTTTACTTTCACCAGCGTTTCTGGGT
GAGCAAAAACAGGAAGGCAAAATGCCGCAAAAAAGGGAATAAGGGCGACACGGAAATGTTGAATACTCAT
ACTCTTCCTTTTTCAATATTATTGAAGCATTTATCAGGGTTATTGTCTCATGAGCGGATACATATTTGAA
TGTATTTAGAAAAATAAACAAATAGGGGTTCCGCGCACATTTCCCCGAAAAGTGCCACCTGGGTCGACAT
TGAT
